Addgene plasmid #27229: pFCK(0.4)GW
Depositing lab: Pavel Osten. Depositing organization: Max Planck Institute for Medical Research. Publication: Lentivirus-based genetic manipulations of cortical neurons and their optical and electrophysiological monitoring in vivo. Dittgen T, Nimmerjahn A, Komai S, Licznerski P, Waters J, Margrie TW, Helmchen F, Denk W, Brecht M, Osten P. Proc Natl Acad Sci U S A. 2004 Dec 28. 101(52):18206-11. 10.1073/pnas.0407976101 PubMed 15608064.
Backbone
  Vector backbone: pFUGW
  Backbone size w/o insert (bp): 9941
  Vector type: Lentiviral
Growth in bacteria
  Bacterial resistance: Ampicillin, 100 μg/mL
  Growth temperature: 37°C
  Growth strain: Stbl3
  Copy number: Unknown
Gene/Insert
  Gene/Insert name: EGFP
  Tag / fusion protein: EGFP
  Cloning method: Restriction Enzyme
  Sequencing primers: 5′ n/a
Terms and licenses: Academic/Nonprofit Terms; Industry Terms: Not Available to Industry
Depositor comments: For rodent cortex pyramidal neuron-specific expression of EGFP under the mouse α-CaMKII promoter (0.4kb fragment) Note that differences between Addgene's sequencing result and the sequence from the depositing scientist are due to use of theoretical maps. Please utilize Addgene's sequence when available.
How to cite: pFCK(0.4)GW was a gift from Pavel Osten (Addgene plasmid # 27229 ; http://n2t.net/addgene:27229 ; RRID:Addgene_27229)
