[The description below was written by a language model from this plasmid's Addgene catalogue record and the feature table of its GenBank file.]
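Description:
pFCK(0.4)GW is an HIV-1-based lentiviral transfer plasmid derived from the pFUGW backbone, built to express EGFP in rodent cortical pyramidal neurons. According to the depositor, expression is driven by a 0.4 kb fragment of the mouse α-CaMKII promoter. This promoter is not annotated in the feature table, but an unannotated gap between the cPPT/CTS and the Kozak sequence preceding EGFP is where it would be expected to lie. The plasmid is propagated in E. coli through a high-copy ColE1/pUC-type origin with ampicillin resistance. The backbone also carries an f1 origin and an SV40 promoter/EM7-driven BleoR (Zeocin resistance) cassette with an SV40 poly(A) signal, located outside the viral genome.

A CMV enhancer/promoter fused to a truncated 5' LTR drives transcription of the viral genomic RNA in packaging cells, making it independent of Tat. The Psi packaging signal, RRE (Rev-dependent nuclear export) and cPPT/CTS (which aids nuclear import and transduction of non-dividing cells such as neurons) follow. Downstream of EGFP, a WPRE enhances transcript stability and expression. A second truncated LTR, labelled as a 5' LTR by the automated annotation but positioned as the 3' LTR, closes the vector genome and is followed by a bGH poly(A) signal. The record does not state whether this LTR is self-inactivating.

The associated publication concerns lentivirus-based genetic manipulation of cortical neurons, with optical and electrophysiological monitoring in vivo. The sequence record is 9066 bp, while the catalogue lists a 9941 bp backbone. The depositor notes that the depositor's maps are theoretical and that the repository's sequence should be preferred.
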