LOCUS       Exported 9066 bp ds-DNA circular SYN 12-MAY-2021
DEFINITION  synthetic circular DNA
ACCESSION   .
VERSION     .
KEYWORDS    pFCK(0.4)GW
SOURCE      synthetic DNA construct
  ORGANISM  synthetic DNA construct
REFERENCE   1 (bases 1 to 9066)
  AUTHORS   Dittgen T, Nimmerjahn A, Komai S, Licznerski P, Waters J, Margrie
            TW, Helmchen F, Denk W, Brecht M, Osten P
  TITLE     Lentivirus-based genetic manipulations of cortical neurons and their
            optical and electrophysiological monitoring in vivo.
  JOURNAL   Proc Natl Acad Sci U S A. 2004 Dec 28. 101(52):18206-11.
  PUBMED    15608064
REFERENCE   2 (bases 1 to 9066)
  AUTHORS   .
  TITLE     Direct Submission
  JOURNAL   Exported May 12, 2021 from SnapGene Server 1.1.58
            http://www.snapgene.com
FEATURES             Location/Qualifiers
     source          1..9066
                     /organism="synthetic DNA construct"
                     /mol_type="other DNA"
     primer_bind     complement(47..66)
                     /label=pRS-marker
                     /note="pRS vectors, use to sequence yeast selectable
                     marker"
     enhancer        238..617
                     /label=CMV enhancer
                     /note="human cytomegalovirus immediate early enhancer"
     promoter        619..817
                     /label=CMV promoter
                     /note="human cytomegalovirus (CMV) immediate early
                     promoter"
     primer_bind     772..792
                     /label=CMV-F
                     /note="Human CMV immediate early promoter, forward primer"
     LTR             835..1015
                     /label=5' LTR (truncated)
                     /note="truncated 5' long terminal repeat (LTR) from HIV-1"
     misc_feature    1062..1187
                     /label=HIV-1 Psi
                     /note="packaging signal of human immunodeficiency virus
                     type 1"
     misc_feature    1680..1913
                     /label=RRE
                     /note="The Rev response element (RRE) of HIV-1 allows for
                     Rev-dependent mRNA export from the nucleus to the
                     cytoplasm."
     CDS             2098..2142
                     /codon_start=1
                     /product="antigenic peptide corresponding to amino acids
                     655 to 669 of the HIV envelope protein gp41 (Lutje Hulsik
                     et al., 2013)"
                     /label=gp41 peptide
                     /note="recognized by the 2H10 single-chain llama nanobody"
                     /translation="KNEQELLELDKWASL"
     misc_feature    2440..2557
                     /label=cPPT/CTS
                     /note="central polypurine tract and central termination
                     sequence of HIV-1"
     regulatory      2992..3001
                     /regulatory_class="other"
                     /note="vertebrate consensus sequence for strong initiation
                     of translation (Kozak, 1987)"
     CDS             2998..3717
                     /codon_start=1
                     /product="the original enhanced GFP (Yang et al., 1996)"
                     /label=EGFP
                     /note="mammalian codon-optimized"
                     /translation="MVSKGEELFTGVVPILVELDGDVNGHKFSVSGEGEGDATYGKLTL
                     KFICTTGKLPVPWPTLVTTLTYGVQCFSRYPDHMKQHDFFKSAMPEGYVQERTIFFKDD
                     GNYKTRAEVKFEGDTLVNRIELKGIDFKEDGNILGHKLEYNYNSHNVYIMADKQKNGIK
                     VNFKIRHNIEDGSVQLADHYQQNTPIGDGPVLLPDNHYLSTQSALSKDPNEKRDHMVLL
                     EFVTAAGITLGMDELYK"
     CDS             2998..3714
                     /codon_start=1
                     /product="enhanced GFP"
                     /label=EGFP
                     /translation="MVSKGEELFTGVVPILVELDGDVNGHKFSVSGEGEGDATYGKLTL
                     KFICTTGKLPVPWPTLVTTLTYGVQCFSRYPDHMKQHDFFKSAMPEGYVQERTIFFKDD
                     GNYKTRAEVKFEGDTLVNRIELKGIDFKEDGNILGHKLEYNYNSHNVYIMADKQKNGIK
                     VNFKIRHNIEDGSVQLADHYQQNTPIGDGPVLLPDNHYLSTQSALSKDPNEKRDHMVLL
                     EFVTAAGITLGMDELYK"
     primer_bind     complement(3043..3064)
                     /label=EGFP-N
                     /note="EGFP, reverse primer"
     primer_bind     complement(3304..3323)
                     /label=EXFP-R
                     /note="For distinguishing EGFP variants, reverse primer"
     primer_bind     3651..3672
                     /label=EGFP-C
                     /note="EGFP, forward primer"
     misc_feature    3758..4346
                     /label=WPRE
                     /note="woodchuck hepatitis virus posttranscriptional
                     regulatory element"
     primer_bind     complement(3811..3831)
                     /label=WPRE-R
                     /note="WPRE, reverse primer"
     CDS             complement(4229..4240)
                     /codon_start=1
                     /product="Factor Xa recognition and cleavage site"
                     /label=Factor Xa site
                     /translation="IEGR"
     primer_bind     complement(4349..4365)
                     /label=KS primer
                     /note="common sequencing primer, one of multiple similar
                     variants"
     primer_bind     complement(4350..4366)
                     /label=pBluescriptKS
                     /note="For pBluescript vector"
     LTR             4871..5051
                     /label=5' LTR (truncated)
                     /note="truncated 5' long terminal repeat (LTR) from HIV-1"
     primer_bind     complement(5077..5094)
                     /label=BGH-rev
                     /note="Bovine growth hormone terminator, reverse primer.
                     Also called BGH reverse"
     polyA_signal    5083..5307
                     /label=bGH poly(A) signal
                     /note="bovine growth hormone polyadenylation signal"
     rep_origin      5353..5781
                     /direction=RIGHT
                     /label=f1 ori
                     /note="f1 bacteriophage origin of replication; arrow
                     indicates direction of (+) strand synthesis"
     primer_bind     complement(5440..5459)
                     /label=F1ori-R
                     /note="F1 origin, reverse primer"
     primer_bind     5650..5671
                     /label=F1ori-F
                     /note="F1 origin, forward primer"
     primer_bind     complement(5790..5810)
                     /label=pBABE 3'
                     /note="SV40 enhancer, reverse primer for pBABE vectors"
     promoter        5795..6124
                     /label=SV40 promoter
                     /note="SV40 enhancer and early promoter"
     rep_origin      5975..6110
                     /label=SV40 ori
                     /note="SV40 origin of replication"
     primer_bind     6037..6056
                     /label=SV40pro-F
                     /note="SV40 promoter/origin, forward primer"
     promoter        6172..6219
                     /label=EM7 promoter
                     /note="synthetic bacterial promoter "
     CDS             6238..6612
                     /codon_start=1
                     /gene="Sh ble from Streptoalloteichus hindustanus"
                     /product="antibiotic-binding protein"
                     /label=BleoR
                     /note="confers resistance to bleomycin, phleomycin, and
                     Zeocin(TM)"
                     /translation="MAKLTSAVPVLTARDVAGAVEFWTDRLGFSRDFVEDDFAGVVRDD
                     VTLFISAVQDQVVPDNTLAWVWVRGLDELYAEWSEVVSTNFRDASGPAMTEIGEQPWGR
                     EFALRDPAGNCVHFVAEEQD"
     polyA_signal    6742..6863
                     /label=SV40 poly(A) signal
                     /note="SV40 polyadenylation signal"
     primer_bind     complement(6779..6798)
                     /label=SV40pA-R
                     /note="SV40 polyA, reverse primer"
     primer_bind     6833..6852
                     /label=EBV-rev
                     /note="SV40 polyA terminator, reverse primer"
     primer_bind     complement(6912..6928)
                     /label=M13 rev
                     /note="common sequencing primer, one of multiple similar
                     variants"
     primer_bind     complement(6912..6928)
                     /label=M13 Reverse
                     /note="In lacZ gene. Also called M13-rev"
     primer_bind     complement(6925..6947)
                     /label=M13/pUC Reverse
                     /note="In lacZ gene"
     protein_bind    6936..6952
                     /label=lac operator
                     /bound_moiety="lac repressor encoded by lacI"
                     /note="The lac repressor binds to the lac operator to
                     inhibit transcription in E. coli. This inhibition can be
                     relieved by adding lactose or
                     isopropyl-beta-D-thiogalactopyranoside (IPTG)."
     promoter        complement(6960..6990)
                     /label=lac promoter
                     /note="promoter for the E. coli lac operon"
     protein_bind    7005..7026
                     /label=CAP binding site
                     /bound_moiety="E. coli catabolite activator protein"
                     /note="CAP binding activates transcription in the presence
                     of cAMP."
     primer_bind     complement(7143..7160)
                     /label=L4440
                     /note="L4440 vector, forward primer"
     rep_origin      complement(7314..7902)
                     /direction=LEFT
                     /label=ori
                     /note="high-copy-number ColE1/pMB1/pBR322/pUC origin of
                     replication"
     primer_bind     complement(7394..7413)
                     /label=pBR322ori-F
                     /note="pBR322 origin, forward primer"
     CDS             complement(8073..8933)
                     /codon_start=1
                     /gene="bla"
                     /product="beta-lactamase"
                     /label=AmpR
                     /note="confers resistance to ampicillin, carbenicillin, and
                     related antibiotics"
                     /translation="MSIQHFRVALIPFFAAFCLPVFAHPETLVKVKDAEDQLGARVGYI
                     ELDLNSGKILESFRPEERFPMMSTFKVLLCGAVLSRIDAGQEQLGRRIHYSQNDLVEYS
                     PVTEKHLTDGMTVRELCSAAITMSDNTAANLLLTTIGGPKELTAFLHNMGDHVTRLDRW
                     EPELNEAIPNDERDTTMPVAMATTLRKLLTGELLTLASRQQLIDWMEADKVAGPLLRSA
                     LPAGWFIADKSGAGERGSRGIIAALGPDGKPSRIVVIYTTGSQATMDERNRQIAEIGAS
                     LIKHW"
     primer_bind     8696..8715
                     /label=Amp-R
                     /note="Ampicillin resistance gene, reverse primer"
     promoter        complement(8934..9038)
                     /gene="bla"
                     /label=AmpR promoter
ORIGIN
        1 gtcgacggat cgggagatct cccgatcccc tatggtgcac tctcagtaca atctgctctg
       61 atgccgcata gttaagccag tatctgctcc ctgcttgtgt gttggaggtc gctgagtagt
      121 gcgcgagcaa aatttaagct acaacaaggc aaggcttgac cgacaattgc atgaagaatc
      181 tgcttagggt taggcgtttt gcgctgcttc gcgatgtacg ggccagatat acgcgttgac
      241 attgattatt gactagttat taatagtaat caattacggg gtcattagtt catagcccat
      301 atatggagtt ccgcgttaca taacttacgg taaatggccc gcctggctga ccgcccaacg
      361 acccccgccc attgacgtca ataatgacgt atgttcccat agtaacgcca atagggactt
      421 tccattgacg tcaatgggtg gagtatttac ggtaaactgc ccacttggca gtacatcaag
      481 tgtatcatat gccaagtacg ccccctattg acgtcaatga cggtaaatgg cccgcctggc
      541 attatgccca gtacatgacc ttatgggact ttcctacttg gcagtacatc tacgtattag
      601 tcatcgctat taccatggtg atgcggtttt ggcagtacat caatgggcgt ggatagcggt
      661 ttgactcacg gggatttcca agtctccacc ccattgacgt caatgggagt ttgttttggc
      721 accaaaatca acgggacttt ccaaaatgtc gtaacaactc cgccccattg acgcaaatgg
      781 gcggtaggcg tgtacggtgg gaggtctata taagcagcgc gttttgcctg tactgggtct
      841 ctctggttag accagatctg agcctgggag ctctctggct aactagggaa cccactgctt
      901 aagcctcaat aaagcttgcc ttgagtgctt caagtagtgt gtgcccgtct gttgtgtgac
      961 tctggtaact agagatccct cagacccttt tagtcagtgt ggaaaatctc tagcagtggc
     1021 gcccgaacag ggacttgaaa gcgaaaggga aaccagagga gctctctcga cgcaggactc
     1081 ggcttgctga agcgcgcacg gcaagaggcg aggggcggcg actggtgagt acgccaaaaa
     1141 ttttgactag cggaggctag aaggagagag atgggtgcga gagcgtcagt attaagcggg
     1201 ggagaattag atcgcgatgg gaaaaaattc ggttaaggcc agggggaaag aaaaaatata
     1261 aattaaaaca tatagtatgg gcaagcaggg agctagaacg attcgcagtt aatcctggcc
     1321 tgttagaaac atcagaaggc tgtagacaaa tactgggaca gctacaacca tcccttcaga
     1381 caggatcaga agaacttaga tcattatata atacagtagc aaccctctat tgtgtgcatc
     1441 aaaggataga gataaaagac accaaggaag ctttagacaa gatagaggaa gagcaaaaca
     1501 aaagtaagac caccgcacag caagcggccg ctgatcttca gacctggagg aggagatatg
     1561 agggacaatt ggagaagtga attatataaa tataaagtag taaaaattga accattagga
     1621 gtagcaccca ccaaggcaaa gagaagagtg gtgcagagag aaaaaagagc agtgggaata
     1681 ggagctttgt tccttgggtt cttgggagca gcaggaagca ctatgggcgc agcgtcaatg
     1741 acgctgacgg tacaggccag acaattattg tctggtatag tgcagcagca gaacaatttg
     1801 ctgagggcta ttgaggcgca acagcatctg ttgcaactca cagtctgggg catcaagcag
     1861 ctccaggcaa gaatcctggc tgtggaaaga tacctaaagg atcaacagct cctggggatt
     1921 tggggttgct ctggaaaact catttgcacc actgctgtgc cttggaatgc tagttggagt
     1981 aataaatctc tggaacagat ttggaatcac acgacctgga tggagtggga cagagaaatt
     2041 aacaattaca caagcttaat acactcctta attgaagaat cgcaaaacca gcaagaaaag
     2101 aatgaacaag aattattgga attagataaa tgggcaagtt tgtggaattg gtttaacata
     2161 acaaattggc tgtggtatat aaaattattc ataatgatag taggaggctt ggtaggttta
     2221 agaatagttt ttgctgtact ttctatagtg aatagagtta ggcagggata ttcaccatta
     2281 tcgtttcaga cccacctccc aaccccgagg ggacccgaca ggcccgaagg aatagaagaa
     2341 gaaggtggag agagagacag agacagatcc attcgattag tgaacggatc ggcactgcgt
     2401 gcgccaattc tgcagacaaa tggcagtatt catccacaat tttaaaagaa aaggggggat
     2461 tggggggtac agtgcagggg aaagaatagt agacataata gcaacagaca tacaaactaa
     2521 agaattacaa aaacaaatta caaaaattca aaattttcgg gtttattaca gggacagcag
     2581 agatccagtt tggttaatta acttgtggac taagtttgtt cacatcccct tctccaaccc
     2641 cctcagtaca tcaccctggg agaacaaggt ccacttgctt ctgggcccac acagtcctgc
     2701 agtattgtgt atataaggcc agggcaacgg aggagcaggt tttgaagtga aaggcaggca
     2761 ggtgttgggg aggcagttac cggggcaacg ggaacagggc gtttcggagg tggttgccat
     2821 ggggacctgg atgctgacga aggctcgcga ggctgtgagc agccacagtg ccctgctcag
     2881 aagccccaag ctcgtcaatc aagctggttc tccatttgca ctcaggagca cgggcaggcg
     2941 agtggcccct agttctgggg gcagctctag agcgatcccc gggtaccggt cgccaccatg
     3001 gtgagcaagg gcgaggagct gttcaccggg gtggtgccca tcctggtcga gctggacggc
     3061 gacgtaaacg gccacaagtt cagcgtgtcc ggcgagggcg agggcgatgc cacctacggc
     3121 aagctgaccc tgaagttcat ctgcaccacc ggcaagctgc ccgtgccctg gcccaccctc
     3181 gtgaccaccc tgacctacgg cgtgcagtgc ttcagccgct accccgacca catgaagcag
     3241 cacgacttct tcaagtccgc catgcccgaa ggctacgtcc aggagcgcac catcttcttc
     3301 aaggacgacg gcaactacaa gacccgcgcc gaggtgaagt tcgagggcga caccctggtg
     3361 aaccgcatcg agctgaaggg catcgacttc aaggaggacg gcaacatcct ggggcacaag
     3421 ctggagtaca actacaacag ccacaacgtc tatatcatgg ccgacaagca gaagaacggc
     3481 atcaaggtga acttcaagat ccgccacaac atcgaggacg gcagcgtgca gctcgccgac
     3541 cactaccagc agaacacccc catcggcgac ggccccgtgc tgctgcccga caaccactac
     3601 ctgagcaccc agtccgccct gagcaaagac cccaacgaga agcgcgatca catggtcctg
     3661 ctggagttcg tgaccgccgc cgggatcact ctcggcatgg acgagctgta caagtaaagc
     3721 ggccgcgact ctagaattcg atatcaagct tatcgataat caacctctgg attacaaaat
     3781 ttgtgaaaga ttgactggta ttcttaacta tgttgctcct tttacgctat gtggatacgc
     3841 tgctttaatg cctttgtatc atgctattgc ttcccgtatg gctttcattt tctcctcctt
     3901 gtataaatcc tggttgctgt ctctttatga ggagttgtgg cccgttgtca ggcaacgtgg
     3961 cgtggtgtgc actgtgtttg ctgacgcaac ccccactggt tggggcattg ccaccacctg
     4021 tcagctcctt tccgggactt tcgctttccc cctccctatt gccacggcgg aactcatcgc
     4081 cgcctgcctt gcccgctgct ggacaggggc tcggctgttg ggcactgaca attccgtggt
     4141 gttgtcgggg aaatcatcgt cctttccttg gctgctcgcc tgtgttgcca cctggattct
     4201 gcgcgggacg tccttctgct acgtcccttc ggccctcaat ccagcggacc ttccttcccg
     4261 cggcctgctg ccggctctgc ggcctcttcc gcgtcttcgc cttcgccctc agacgagtcg
     4321 gatctccctt tgggccgcct ccccgcatcg ataccgtcga cctcgagacc tagaaaaaca
     4381 tggagcaatc acaagtagca atacagcagc taccaatgct gattgtgcct ggctagaagc
     4441 acaagaggag gaggaggtgg gttttccagt cacacctcag gtacctttaa gaccaatgac
     4501 ttacaaggca gctgtagatc ttagccactt tttaaaagaa aaggggggac tggaagggct
     4561 aattcactcc caacgaagac aagatatcct tgatctgtgg atctaccaca cacaaggcta
     4621 cttccctgat tggcagaact acacaccagg gccagggatc agatatccac tgacctttgg
     4681 atggtgctac aagctagtac cagttgagca agagaaggta gaagaagcca atgaaggaga
     4741 gaacacccgc ttgttacacc ctgtgagcct gcatgggatg gatgacccgg agagagaagt
     4801 attagagtgg aggtttgaca gccgcctagc atttcatcac atggcccgag agctgcatcc
     4861 ggactgtact gggtctctct ggttagacca gatctgagcc tgggagctct ctggctaact
     4921 agggaaccca ctgcttaagc ctcaataaag cttgccttga gtgcttcaag tagtgtgtgc
     4981 ccgtctgttg tgtgactctg gtaactagag atccctcaga cccttttagt cagtgtggaa
     5041 aatctctagc agggcccgtt taaacccgct gatcagcctc gactgtgcct tctagttgcc
     5101 agccatctgt tgtttgcccc tcccccgtgc cttccttgac cctggaaggt gccactccca
     5161 ctgtcctttc ctaataaaat gaggaaattg catcgcattg tctgagtagg tgtcattcta
     5221 ttctgggggg tggggtgggg caggacagca agggggagga ttgggaagac aatagcaggc
     5281 atgctgggga tgcggtgggc tctatggctt ctgaggcgga aagaaccagc tggggctcta
     5341 gggggtatcc ccnnnnnnnn nnnnnnnnnn nnnnnnnnnn nnnnnnnnnn nnnnnnnnnn
     5401 nnnnnnnnnn nnnnnnnnnn nnnnnnnnnn nnnnnnnnnn nnnnnnnnnn nnnnnnnnnn
     5461 nnnnnnnnnn nnnnnncnnn nnnnnnnnnn nnnnnnnnnn nnnnnnnnnn nnnnnnnnnn
     5521 nnnnnnnnnn nnnnnnnnnn nnnnnnnnnn nnnnnnnnnn nnnnnnnnan nnnnnnnnnn
     5581 nnnnnnnnnn nnnnnnnnnn nnnnnnnnnn nnnnnnnncc tttgacgttg gagtccacgt
     5641 tctttaatag tggactcttg ttccaaactg gaacaacact caaccctatc tcggtctatt
     5701 cttttgattt ataagggatt ttgccgattt cggcctattg gttaaaaaat gagctgattt
     5761 aacaaaaatt taacgcgaat taattctgtg gaatgtgtgt cagttagggt gtggaaagtc
     5821 cccaggctcc ccagcaggca gaagtatgca aagcatgcat ctcaattagt cagcaaccag
     5881 gtgtggaaag tccccaggct ccccagcagg cagaagtatg caaagcatgc atctcaatta
     5941 gtcagcaacc atagtcccgc ccctaactcc gcccatcccg cccctaactc cgcccagttc
     6001 cgcccattct ccgccccatg gctgactaat tttttttatt tatgcagagg ccgaggccgc
     6061 ctctgcctct gagctattcc agaagtagtg aggaggcttt tttggaggcc taggcttttg
     6121 caaaaagctc ccgggagctt gtatatccat tttcggatct gatcagcacg tgttgacaat
     6181 taatcatcgg catagtatat cggcatagta taatacgaca aggtgaggaa ctaaaccatg
     6241 gccaagttga ccagtgccgt tccggtgctc accgcgcgcg acgtcgccgg agcggtcgag
     6301 ttctggaccg accggctcgg gttctcccgg gacttcgtgg aggacgactt cgccggtgtg
     6361 gtccgggacg acgtgaccct gttcatcagc gcggtccagg accaggtggt gccggacaac
     6421 accctggcct gggtgtgggt gcgcggcctg gacgagctgt acgccgagtg gtcggaggtc
     6481 gtgtccacga acttccggga cgcctccggg ccggccatga ccgagatcgg cgagcagccg
     6541 tgggggcggg agttcgccct gcgcgacccg gccggcaact gcgtgcactt cgtggccgag
     6601 gagcaggact gacacgtgct acgagatttc gattccaccg ccgccttcta tgaaaggttg
     6661 ggcttcggaa tcgttttccg ggacgccggc tggatgatcc tccagcgcgg ggatctcatg
     6721 ctggagttct tcgcccaccc caacttgttt attgcagctt ataatggtta caaataaagc
     6781 aatagcatca caaatttcac aaataaagca tttttttcac tgcattctag ttgtggtttg
     6841 tccaaactca tcaatgtatc ttatcatgtc tgtataccgt cgacctctag ctagagcttg
     6901 gcgtaatcat ggtcatagct gtttcctgtg tgaaattgtt atccgctcac aattccacac
     6961 aacatacgag ccggaagcat aaagtgtaaa gcctggggtg cctaatgagt gagctaactc
     7021 acattaattg cgttgcgctc actgcccgct ttccagtcgg gaaacctgtc gtgccagctg
     7081 cattaatgaa tcggccaacg cgcggggaga ggcggtttgc gtattgggcg ctcttccgct
     7141 tcctcgctca ctgactcgct gcgctcggtc gttcggctgc ggcgagcggt atcagctcac
     7201 tcaaaggcgg taatacggtt atccacagaa tcaggggata acgcaggaaa gaacatgtga
     7261 gcaaaaggcc agcaaaaggc caggaaccgt aaaaaggccg cgttgctggc gtttttccat
     7321 aggctccgcc cccctgacga gcatcacaaa aatcgacgct caagtcagag gtggcgaaac
     7381 ccgacaggac tataaagata ccaggcgttt ccccctggaa gctccctcgt gcgctctcct
     7441 gttccgaccc tgccgcttac cggatacctg tccgcctttc tcccttcggg aagcgtggcg
     7501 ctttctcata gctcacgctg taggtatctc agttcggtgt aggtcgttcg ctccaagctg
     7561 ggctgtgtgc acgaaccccc cgttcagccc gaccgctgcg ccttatccgg taactatcgt
     7621 cttgagtcca acccggtaag acacgactta tcgccactgg cagcagccac tggtaacagg
     7681 attagcagag cgaggtatgt aggcggtgct acagagttct tgaagtggtg gcctaactac
     7741 ggctacacta gaagaacagt atttggtatc tgcgctctgc tgaagccagt taccttcgga
     7801 aaaagagttg gtagctcttg atccggcaaa caaaccaccg ctggtagcgg tggttttttt
     7861 gtttgcaagc agcagattac gcgcagaaaa aaaggatctc aagaagatcc tttgatcttt
     7921 tctacggggt ctgacgctca gtggaacgaa aactcacgtt aagggatttt ggtcatgaga
     7981 ttatcaaaaa ggatcttcac ctagatcctt ttaaattaaa aatgaagttt taaatcaatc
     8041 taaagtatat atgagtaaac ttggtctgac agttaccaat gcttaatcag tgaggcacct
     8101 atctcagcga tctgtctatt tcgttcatcc atagttgcct gactccccgt cgtgtagata
     8161 actacgatac gggagggctt accatctggc cccagtgctg caatgatacc gcgagaccca
     8221 cgctcaccgg ctccagattt atcagcaata aaccagccag ccggaagggc cgagcgcaga
     8281 agtggtcctg caactttatc cgcctccatc cagtctatta attgttgccg ggaagctaga
     8341 gtaagtagtt cgccagttaa tagtttgcgc aacgttgttg ccattgctac aggcatcgtg
     8401 gtgtcacgct cgtcgtttgg tatggcttca ttcagctccg gttcccaacg atcaaggcga
     8461 gttacatgat cccccatgtt gtgcaaaaaa gcggttagct ccttcggtcc tccgatcgtt
     8521 gtcagaagta agttggccgc agtgttatca ctcatggtta tggcagcact gcataattct
     8581 cttactgtca tgccatccgt aagatgcttt tctgtgactg gtgagtactc aaccaagtca
     8641 ttctgagaat agtgtatgcg gcgaccgagt tgctcttgcc cggcgtcaat acgggataat
     8701 accgcgccac atagcagaac tttaaaagtg ctcatcattg gaaaacgttc ttcggggcga
     8761 aaactctcaa ggatcttacc gctgttgaga tccagttcga tgtaacccac tcgtgcaccc
     8821 aactgatctt cagcatcttt tactttcacc agcgtttctg ggtgagcaaa aacaggaagg
     8881 caaaatgccg caaaaaaggg aataagggcg acacggaaat gttgaatact catactcttc
     8941 ctttttcaat attattgaag catttatcag ggttattgtc tcatgagcgg atacatattt
     9001 gaatgtattt agaaaaataa acaaataggg gttccgcgca catttccccg aaaagtgcca
     9061 cctgac
//
