>Addgene plasmid #27229 | pFCK(0.4)GW | addgene partial sequence | sequence record 33513 | 27229 with EGFP-N
CCCTGCTACCATGGTGGCGACCGGTACCCGGGGATCGGCTCTAGAGCTGCCCCCAGAACTAGGGGCCACT
CGCCTGCCCGTGCTCCTGAGTGCAAACGGAGAACCGGCTTGACTGACGAGCTTGGGGCTTCTGAGCAGGG
CACTGTGGCTGCTCACAGCCTCGCGAGCCTTCGTCAGCATCCAGGTCCCCATGGCAACCACCTCCGAAAC
GCCCTGTTCCCGTTGCCCCGGTAACTGCCTCCCCAACACCTGCCTGCCTTTCACTTTAAAACCTGCTCCT
CTTTGCCCTGGCCTTATATACACAATACTGCAGGACTGTGTGGGCCCAGGAGCAAGTGGACCCTGTTCCC
CCAGGGTGATGTACTGAGGGGGTTGGAGAAGGGGATGTGAACAAACTTAGTCCACAAGTTAATTAACCAA
ACTGGATCTCTGCTGTCCCTGTAATAAACCCGAAAATTTTGAATTTTTGTAATTTGTTTTTGTAATTCTT
TAGTTTGTATGTCTGTTGCTATTATGTCTACTATTCTTTCCCCTGCACTGTACCCCCCAATCCCCCCTTT
TCTTTTAAAATTGTGGATGAATACTGCCATTTGTCTGCAGAATTGGCGCACGCAGTGCCGATCCGTTCAC
TAATCGAATGGATCTGTCTCTGTCTCTCTCTCCACCTTCTTCTTCTATTCCTTCGGGCCTGTCGGGTCCC
CTCGGGGTTGGGAGGTGGGTCTGAAACGATAATGGTGAATATCCCTGCCTAACTCTATTCACTATAGAAA
GTACAGCAAAAACTATTCTTAAACCTACCAAGCCTCCTACTATCATTATGAATAATTTTATATACCACAG
CCAATTTGTTATGTTAAACCAATTCCACAAACTTGCCCATTTATCTAATTCCAATAATTCTTGTTCATTC
TTTTCTTGCTGGTTTTTCGATTCTTCAATTAA
